>Addgene plasmid #188141 | pMXS-IRES-BLAST flag-CAD E1368A | addgene full sequence | sequence record 372251 | Addgene NGS Result
CCCGAAAAGTGCCACCTGCATAATGAAAGACCCCACCTGTAGGTTTGGCAAGCTAGCTTAAGTAACGCCA
TTTTGCAAGGCATGGAAAAATACATAACTGAGAATAGAAAAGTTCAGATCAAGGTCAGGAACAGATGGAA
CAGCTGAATATGGGCCAAACAGGATATCTGTGGTAAGCAGTTCCTGCCCCGGCTCAGGGCCAAGAACAGA
TGGAACAGCTGAATATGGGCCAAACAGGATATCTGTGGTAAGCAGTTCCTGCCCCGGCTCAGGGCCAAGA
ACAGATGGTCCCCAGATGCGGTCCAGCCCTCAGCAGTTTCTAGAGAACCATCAGATGTTTCCAGGGTGCC
CCAAGGACCTGAAATGACCCTGTGCCTTATTTGAACTAACCAATCAGTTCGCTTCTCGCTTCTGTTCGCG
CGCTTCTGCTCCCCGAGCTCAATAAAAGAGCCCACAACCCCTCACTCGGCGCGCCAGTCCTCCGATTGAC
TGAGTCGCCCGGGTACCCGTGTATCCAATAAACCCTCTTGCAGTTGCATCCGACTTGTGGTCTCGCTGTT
CCTTGGGAGGGTCTCCTCTGAGTGATTGACTACCCGTCAGCGGGGGTCTTTCATTTGGGGGCTCGTCCGG
GATCGGGAGACCCCTGCCCAGGGACCACCGACCCACCACCGGGAGGTAAGCTGGCCAGCAACTTATCTGT
GTCTGTCCGATTGTCTAGTGTCTATGACTGATTTTATGCGCCTGCGTCGGTACTAGTTAGCTAACTAGCT
CTGTATCTGGCGGACCCGTGGTGGAACTGACGAGTTCGGAACACCCGGCCGCAACCCTGGGAGACGTCCC
AGGGACTTCGGGGGCCGTTTTTGTGGCCCGACCTGAGTCCAAAAATCCCGATCGTTTTGGACTCTTTGGT
GCACCCCCCTAATAGGAGGGATATGTGGTTCTGGTAGGAGACGAGAACCTAAAACAGTTCCCGCCTCCGT
CTGAATTTTTGCTTTCGGTTTGGGACCGAAGCCGCGCCGCGCGTCTTGTCTGCTGCAGCATCGTTCTGTG
TTGTCTCTGTCTGACTGTGTTTCTGTATTTGTCTGAAAATTAGGGCCAGACTGTTACCACTCCCTTAAGT
TTGACCTTAGGTCACTGGAAAGATGTCGAGCGGATCGCTCACAACCAGTCGGTAGATGTCAAGAAGAGAC
GTTGGGTTACCTTCTGCTCTGCAGAATGGCCAACCTTTAACGTCGGATGGCCGCGAGACGGCACCTTTAA
CCGAGACCTCATCACCCAGGTTAAGATCAAGGTCTTTTCACCTGGCCCGCATGGACACCCAGACCAGGTC
CCCTACATCGTGACCTGGGAAGCCTTGGCTTTTGACCCCCCTCCCTGGGTCAAGCCCTTTGTACACCCTA
AGCCTCCGCCTCCTCTTCCTCCATCCGCCCCGTCTCTCCCCCTTGAACCTCCTCGTTCGACCCCGCCTCG
ATCCTCCCTTTATCCAGCCCTCACTCCTTCTCTAGGCGCCCCCATATGGCCATATGAGATCTTATATGGG
GCACCCCCGCCCCTTGTAAACTTCCCTGACCCTGACATGACAAGAGTTACTAACAGCCCCTCTCTCCAAG
CTCACTTACAGGCTCTCTACTTAGTCCAGCACGAAGTCTGGAGACCTCTGGCGGCAGCCTACCAAGAACA
ACTGGACCGACCGGTGGTACCTCACCCTTACCGAGTCGGCGACACAGTGTGGGTCCGCCGACACCAGACT
AAGAACCTAGAACCTCGCTGGAAAGGACCTTACACAGTCCTGCTGACCACCCCCACCGCCCTCAAAGTAG
ACGGCATCGCAGCTTGGATACACGCCGCCCACGTGAAGGCTGCCGACCCCGGGGGTGGACCATCCTCTAG
ACTGCCGGATCTAGCTAGTTAATTAAGGATCCATGGCGGCCCTAGTGTTGGAGGACGGGTCGGTCCTGCG
GGGCCAGCCCTTTGGGGCCGCCGTGTCGACTGCCGGGGAAGTGGTGTTTCAAACCGGCATGGTCGGCTAC
CCCGAGGCCCTCACTGATCCCTCCTACAAGGCACAGATCTTAGTGCTCACCTATCCTCTGATCGGCAACT
ATGGCATCCCCCCAGATGAAATGGATGAGTTCGGTCTCTGCAAGTGGTTTGAATCCTCGGGCATCCACGT
AGCAGCACTGGTAGTGGGAGAGTGCTGTCCTACTCCCAGCCACTGGAGTGCCACCCGCACCCTGCATGAG
TGGCTGCAGCAGCATGGCATCCCTGGCTTGCAAGGAGTAGACACTCGGGAGCTGACCAAGAAGTTGCGGG
AACAGGGGTCTCTGCTGGGGAAGCTGGTCCAGAATGGAACAGAACCTTCAAGTCTGCCATTCTTGGACCC
CAATGCCCGCCCCCTGGTACCAGAGGTCTCCATTAAGACTCCACGGGTATTCAATACAGGGGGTGCCCCT
CGGATCCTTGCTTTGGACTGTGGCCTCAAGTATAATCAGATCCGATGCCTCTGCCAGCGTGGGGCTGAGG
TCACTGTGGTACCCTGGGACCATGCACTAGACAGCCAAGAGTATGAGGGTCTCTTCTTAAGTAATGGGCC
TGGTGACCCTGCCTCCTATCCCAGTGTCGTATCCACACTGAGCCGTGTTTTATCTGAGCCTAATCCCCGA
CCTGTCTTTGGGATCTGCCTGGGACACCAGCTATTGGCCTTAGCCATTGGGGCCAAGACTTACAAGATGA
GATATGGGAACCGAGGCCATAACCAGCCCTGCTTGTTGGTGGGCTCTGGGCGCTGCTTTCTGACATCCCA
GAACCATGGGTTTGCTGTGGAGACAGACTCACTGCCAGCAGACTGGGCTCCTCTCTTCACCAACGCCAAT
GATGGTTCCAATGAAGGCATTGTGCACAACAGCTTGCCTTTCTTCAGTGTCCAGTTTCACCCAGAGCACC
AAGCTGGCCCTTCAGATATGGAACTGCTTTTCGATATCTTTCTGGAAACTGTGAAAGAGGCCACAGCTGG
GAACCCTGGGGGCCAGACAGTTAGAGAGCGGCTGACTGAGCGCCTCTGTCCCCCTGGGATTCCCACTCCC
GGCTCTGGACTTCCACCACCACGAAAGGTTCTGATCCTGGGCTCAGGGGGCCTCTCCATTGGCCAAGCTG
GAGAATTTGACTACTCGGGCTCTCAGGCAATTAAGGCCCTGAAGGAGGAAAACATCCAGACGTTGCTGAT
CAACCCCAATATTGCCACAGTGCAGACCTCCCAGGGGCTGGCCGACAAGGTCTATTTTCTTCCCATAACA
CCTCATTATGTAACCCAGGTGATACGTAATGAACGCCCCGATGGTGTGTTACTGACTTTTGGGGGCCAGA
CTGCTCTGAACTGTGGTGTGGAGCTGACCAAGGCCGGGGTGCTGGCTCGGTATGGGGTCCGGGTCCTGGG
CACACCAGTGGAGACCATTGAGCTGACCGAGGATCGACGGGCCTTTGCTGCCAGAATGGCAGAGATCGGA
GAGCATGTGGCCCCGAGCGAGGCAGCAAATTCTCTTGAACAGGCCCAGGCAGCCGCTGAACGGCTGGGGT
ACCCTGTGCTAGTGCGTGCAGCCTTTGCCCTGGGTGGCCTGGGCTCTGGCTTTGCCTCTAACAGGGAGGA
GCTCTCTGCTCTCGTGGCCCCAGCTTTTGCCCATACCAGCCAAGTGCTAGTAGACAAGTCTCTGAAGGGA
TGGAAGGAGATTGAGTACGAGGTGGTGAGAGACGCCTATGGCAACTGTGTCACGGTGTGTAACATGGAGA
ACTTGGACCCACTGGGCATCCACACTGGTGAGTCCATAGTGGTGGCCCCTAGCCAGACACTGAATGACAG
GGAGTATCAGCTCCTGAGGCAGACAGCTATCAAGGTGACCCAGCACCTGGGAATTGTTGGGGAGTGCAAT
GTGCAGTATGCCTTGAACCCTGAGTCTGAGCAGTATTACATCATTGAAGTGAATGCCAGGCTCTCTCGCA
GCTCTGCCCTGGCCAGTAAGGCCACAGGTTATCCACTGGCTTATGTGGCAGCCAAGCTAGCATTGGGCAT
CCCTTTGCCTGAGCTCAGGAACTCTGTGACAGGGGGTACAGCAGCCTTTGAACCCAGCGTGGATTATTGT
GTGGTGAAGATTCCTCGATGGGACCTTAGCAAGTTCCTGCGAGTCAGCACAAAGATTGGGAGCTGCATGA
AGAGCGTTGGTGAAGTCATGGGCATTGGGCGTTCATTTGAGGAGGCCTTCCAGAAGGCCCTGCGCATGGT
GGATGAGAACTGTGTGGGCTTTGATCACACAGTGAAACCAGTCAGCGATATGGAGTTGGAGACTCCAACA
GATAAGCGGATTTTTGTGGTGGCAGCTGCTTTGTGGGCTGGTTATTCAGTGGACCGCCTGTATGAGCTCA
CACGCATCGACCGCTGGTTCCTGCACCGAATGAAGCGTATCATCGCACATGCCCAGCTGCTAGAACAACA
CCGTGGACAGCCTTTGCCGCCAGACCTGCTGCAACAGGCCAAGTGTCTTGGCTTCTCAGACAAACAGATT
GCCCTTGCAGTTCTGAGCACAGAGCTGGCTGTTCGCAAGCTGCGTCAGGAACTGGGGATCTGTCCAGCAG
TGAAACAGATTGACACAGTTGCAGCTGAGTGGCCAGCCCAGACAAATTACCTATACCTAACGTATTGGGG
CACCACCCATGACCTCACCTTTCGAACACCTCATGTCCTAGTCCTTGGCTCTGGCGTCTACCGTATTGGC
TCTAGCGTTGAATTTGACTGGTGTGCTGTAGGCTGCATCCAGCAGCTCCGAAAGATGGGATATAAGACCA
TCATGGTGAACTATAACCCAGAGACAGTCAGCACCGACTATGACATGTGTGATCGACTCTACTTTGATGA
GATCTCTTTTGAGGTGGTGATGGACATCTATGAGCTCGAGAACCCTGAAGGTGTGATCCTATCCATGGGT
GGACAGCTGCCCAACAACATGGCCATGGCGTTGCATCGGCAGCAGTGCCGGGTGCTGGGCACCTCCCCTG
AAGCCATTGACTCGGCTGAGAACCGTTTCAAGTTTTCCCGGCTCCTTGACACCATTGGTATCAGCCAGCC
TCAGTGGAGGGAGCTCAGTGACCTCGAGTCTGCTCGCCAATTCTGCCAGACCGTGGGGTACCCCTGTGTG
GTGCGCCCCTCCTATGTGCTGAGCGGTGCTGCTATGAATGTGGCCTACACGGATGGAGACCTGGAGCGCT
TCCTGAGCAGCGCAGCAGCCGTCTCCAAAGAGCATCCCGTGGTCATCTCCAAGTTCATCCAGGAGGCTAA
GGAGATTGACGTGGATGCCGTGGCCTCTGATGGTGTGGTGGCAGCCATCGCCATCTCTGAGCATGTGGAG
AATGCAGGTGTGCATTCAGGTGATGCGACGCTGGTGACCCCCCCACAAGATATCACTGCCAAAACCCTGG
AGCGGATCAAAGCCATTGTGCATGCTGTGGGCCAGGAGCTACAGGTCACAGGACCCTTCAATCTGCAGCT
CATTGCCAAGGATGACCAGCTGAAAGTTATTGAATGCAACGTACGTGTCTCTCGCTCCTTCCCCTTCGTT
TCCAAGACACTGGGTGTGGACCTAGTAGCCTTGGCCACGCGGGTCATCATGGGGGAAGAAGTGGAACCTG
TGGGGCTAATGACTGGTTCTGGAGTTGTGGGAGTAAAGGTGCCTCAGTTCTCCTTCTCCCGCTTGGCGGG
TGCTGACGTGGTGTTGGGTGTGGAAATGACCAGTACTGGGGAGGTGGCCGGCTTTGGGGAGAGCCGCTGT
GAGGCATACCTCAAGGCCATGCTAAGCACTGGCTTTAAGATCCCCAAGAAGAATATCCTGCTGACCATTG
GCAGCTATAAGAACAAAAGCGAGCTGCTCCCAACTGTGCGGCTACTGGAGAGCCTGGGCTACAGCCTCTA
TGCCAGTCTCGGCACAGCTGACTTCTACACTGAGCATGGCGTCAAGGTAACAGCTGTGGACTGGCACTTT
GAGGCGGCTGTGGATGGTGAGTGCCCACCACAGCGGAGCATCCTGGAGCAGCTAGCTGAGAAAAACTTTG
AGCTGGTGATTAACCTGTCAATGCGTGGAGCTGGGGGCCGGCGTCTCTCTTCCTTTGTCACCAAGGGCTA
CCGCACCCGACGCTTGGCCGCTGACTTCTCCGTGCCCCTAATCATCGATATCAAGTGCACCAAACTCTTT
GTGGAGGCCCTAGGCCAGATCGGGCCAGCCCCTCCTTTGAAGGTGCATGTTGACTGTATGACCTCCCAAA
AGCTTGTGCGACTGCCGGGATTGATTGATGTCCATGTGCACCTGCGGGAACCAGGTGGGACACATAAGGA
GGACTTTGCTTCAGGCACAGCCGCTGCCCTGGCTGGGGGTATCACCATGGTGTGTGCCATGCCTAATACC
CGGCCCCCCATCATTGACGCCCCTGCTCTGGCCCTGGCCCAGAAGCTGGCAGAGGCTGGCGCCCGGTGCG
ACTTTGCGCTATTCCTTGGGGCCTCGTCTGAAAATGCAGGAACCTTGGGCACCGTGGCCGGGTCTGCAGC
CGGGCTGAAGCTTTACCTCAATGAGACCTTCTCTGAGCTGCGGCTGGACAGCGTGGTCCAGTGGATGGAG
CATTTCGAGACATGGCCCTCCCACCTCCCCATTGTGGCTCACGCGGAGCAGCAAACCGTGGCTGCTGTCC
TCATGGTGGCTCAGCTCACTCAGCGCTCAGTGCACATATGTCACGTGGCACGGAAGGAGGAGATCCTGCT
AATTAAAGCTGCAAAGGCACGGGGCTTGCCAGTGACCTGCGAGGTGGCTCCCCACCACCTGTTCCTAAGC
CATGATGACCTGGAGCGCCTGGGGCCTGGGAAGGGGGAGGTCCGGCCTGAGCTTGGCTCCCGCCAGGATG
TGGAAGCCCTGTGGGAGAACATGGCTGTCATCGACTGCTTTGCCTCAGACCATGCTCCCCATACCTTGGA
GGAGAAGTGTGGGTCCAGGCCCCCACCTGGGTTCCCAGGGTTAGAGACCATGCTGCCACTACTCCTGACG
GCTGTAAGCGAGGGCCGGCTCAGCCTGGACGACCTGCTGCAGCGATTGCACCACAATCCTCGGCGCATCT
TTCACCTGCCTCCGCAGGAGGACACCTATGTGGAGGTGGATCTGGAGCATGAGTGGACAATTCCCAGCCA
CATGCCCTTCTCCAAGGCCCACTGGACACCTTTTGAAGGGCAGAAAGTGAAGGGCACCGTCCGCCGTGTG
GTCCTGCGAGGGGAGGTTGCCTATATCGATGGGCAGGTTCTGGTACCCCCGGGCTATGGACAGGATGTAC
GGAAGTGGCCACAGGGGGCTGTTCCTCAGCTCCCACCCTCAGCCCCTGCCACTAGTGAGATGACCACGAC
ACCTGAAAGACCCCGCCGTGGCATCCCAGGGCTTCCTGATGGCCGCTTCCATCTGCCGCCCCGAATCCAT
CGAGCCTCCGACCCAGGTTTGCCAGCTGAGGAGCCAAAGGAGAAGTCCTCTCGGAAGGTAGCCGAGCCAG
AGCTGATGGGAACCCCTGATGGCACCTGCTACCCTCCACCACCAGTACCGAGACAGGCATCTCCCCAGAA
CCTGGGGACCCCTGGCTTGCTGCACCCCCAGACCTCACCCCTGCTGCACTCATTAGTGGGCCAACATATC
CTGTCCGTCCAGCAGTTCACCAAGGATCAGATGTCTCACCTGTTCAATGTGGCACACACACTGCGTATGA
TGGTGCAGAAGGAGCGGAGCCTCGACATCCTGAAGGGGAAGGTCATGGCCTCCATGTTCTATGAAGTGAG
CACACGGACCAGCAGCTCCTTTGCAGCAGCCATGGCCCGGCTGGGAGGTGCTGTGCTCAGCTTCTCGGAA
GCCACATCGTCCGTCCAGAAGGGCGAATCCCTGGCTGACTCCGTGCAGACCATGAGCTGCTATGCCGACG
TCGTCGTGCTCCGGCACCCCCAGCCTGGAGCAGTGGAGCTGGCCGCCAAGCACTGCCGGAGGCCAGTGAT
CAATGCTGGGGATGGGGTCGGAGAGCACCCCACCCAGGCCCTGCTGGACATCTTCACCATCCGTGAGGAG
CTGGGAACTGTCAATGGCATGACGATCACGATGGTGGGTGACCTGAAGCACGGACGCACAGTACATTCCC
TGGCCTGCCTGCTCACCCAGTATCGTGTCAGCCTGCGCTACGTGGCACCTCCCAGCCTGCGCATGCCACC
CACTGTGCGGGCCTTCGTGGCCTCCCGCGGCACCAAGCAGGAGGAATTCGAGAGCATTGAGGAGGCGCTG
CCTGACACTGATGTGCTCTACATGACTCGAATCCAGAAGGAACGATTTGGCTCTACCCAGGAGTACGAAG
CTTGCTTTGGTCAGTTCATCCTCACTCCCCACATCATGACCCGGGCCAAGAAGAAGATGGTGGTGATGCA
CCCGATGCCCCGTGTCAACGAGATAAGCGTGGAAGTGGACTCGGATCCCCGCGCAGCCTACTTCCGCCAG
GCTGAGAACGGCATGTACATCCGCATGGCTCTGTTAGCCACCGTGCTGGGCCGTTTCGACTACAAAGACG
ATGACGACAAGTAGGAATTCCTGCAGGCCTCGAGGGCCGGCGCGCCGCGGCCGCTACGTAAATTCCGCCC
CCCCCCCCCCTCTCCCTCCCCCCCCCCTAACGTTACTGGCCGAAGCCGCTTGGAATAAGGCCGGTGTGCG
TTTGTCTATATGTTATTTTCCACCATATTGCCGTCTTTTGGCAATGTGAGGGCCCGGAAACCTGGCCCTG
TCTTCTTGACGAGCATTCCTAGGGGTCTTTCCCCTCTCGCCAAAGGAATGCAAGGTCTGTTGAATGTCGT
GAAGGAAGCAGTTCCTCTGGAAGCTTCTTGAAGACAAACAACGTCTGTAGCGACCCTTTGCAGGCAGCGG
AACCCCCCACCTGGCGACAGGTGCCTCTGCGGCCAAAAGCCACGTGTATAAGATACACCTGCAAAGGCGG
CACAACCCCAGTGCCACGTTGTGAGTTGGATAGTTGTGGAAAGAGTCAAATGGCTCTCCTCAAGCGTATT
CAACAAGGGGCTGAAGGATGCCCAGAAGGTACCCCATTGTATGGGATCTGATCTGGGGCCTCGGTGCACA
TGCTTTACATGTGTTTAGTCGAGGTTAAAAAAACGTCTAGGCCCCCCGAACCACGGGGACGTGGTTTTCC
TTTGAAAAACACGATGATAATATGGCCACAACCATGGTTCCTTTGTCTCAAGAAGAATCCACCCTCATTG
AAAGAGCAACGGCTACAATCAACAGCATCCCCATCTCTGAAGACTACAGCGTCGCCAGCGCAGCTCTCTC
TAGCGACGGCCGCATCTTCACTGGTGTCAATGTATATCATTTTACTGGGGGACCTTGTGCAGAACTCGTG
GTGCTGGGCACTGCTGCTGCTGCGGCAGCTGGCAACCTGACTTGTATCGTCGCGATCGGAAATGAGAACA
GGGGCATCTTGAGCCCCTGCGGACGGTGCCGACAGGTGCTTCTCGATCTGCATCCTGGGATCAAAGCCAT
AGTGAAGGACAGTGATGGACAGCCGACGGCAGTTGGGATTCGTGAATTGCTGCCCTCTGGTTATGTGTGG
GAGGGCTAAGTCGACGATAAAATAAAAGATTTTATTTAGTCTCCAGAAAAAGGGGGGAATGAAAGACCCC
ACCTGTAGGTTTGGCAAGCTAGCTTAAGTAACGCCATTTTGCAAGGCATGGAAAAATACATAACTGAGAA
TAGAGAAGTTCAGATCAAGGTCAGGAACAGATGGAACAGCTGAATATGGGCCAAACAGGATATCTGTGGT
AAGCAGTTCCTGCCCCGGCTCAGGGCCAAGAACAGATGGAACAGCTGAATATGGGCCAAACAGGATATCT
GTGGTAAGCAGTTCCTGCCCCGGCTCAGGGCCAAGAACAGATGGTCCCCAGATGCGGTCCAGCCCTCAGC
AGTTTCTAGAGAACCATCAGATGTTTCCAGGGTGCCCCAAGGACCTGAAATGACCCTGTGCCTTATTTGA
ACTAACCAATCAGTTCGCTTCTCGCTTCTGTTCGCGCGCTTCTGCTCCCCGAGCTCAATAAAAGAGCCCA
CAACCCCTCACTCGGGGCGCCAGTCCTCCGATTGACTGAGTCGCCCGGGTACCCGTGTATCCAATAAACC
CTCTTGCAGTTGCATCCGACTTGTGGTCTCGCTGTTCCTTGGGAGGGTCTCCTCTGAGTGATTGACTACC
CGTCAGCGGGGGTCTTTCACATGCAGCATGTATCAAAATTAATTTGGTTTTTTTTCTTAAGTATTTACAT
TAAATGGCCATAGTTGCATTAATGAATCGGCCAACGCGCGGGGAGAGGCGGTTTGCGTATTGGGCGCTCT
TCCGCTTCCTCGCTCACTGACTCGCTGCGCTCGGTCGTTCGGCTGCGGCGAGCGGTATCAGCTCACTCAA
AGGCGGTAATACGGTTATCCACAGAATCAGGGGATAACGCAGGAAAGAACATGTGAGCAAAAGGCCAGCA
AAAGGCCAGGAACCGTAAAAAGGCCGCGTTGCTGGCGTTTTTCCATAGGCTCCGCCCCCCTGACGAGCAT
CACAAAAATCGACGCTCAAGTCAGAGGTGGCGAAACCCGACAGGACTATAAAGATACCAGGCGTTTCCCC
CTGGAAGCTCCCTCGTGCGCTCTCCTGTTCCGACCCTGCCGCTTACCGGATACCTGTCCGCCTTTCTCCC
TTCGGGAAGCGTGGCGCTTTCTCATAGCTCACGCTGTAGGTATCTCAGTTCGGTGTAGGTCGTTCGCTCC
AAGCTGGGCTGTGTGCACGAACCCCCCGTTCAGCCCGACCGCTGCGCCTTATCCGGTAACTATCGTCTTG
AGTCCAACCCGGTAAGACACGACTTATCGCCACTGGCAGCAGCCACTGGTAACAGGATTAGCAGAGCGAG
GTATGTAGGCGGTGCTACAGAGTTCTTGAAGTGGTGGCCTAACTACGGCTACACTAGAAGAACAGTATTT
GGTATCTGCGCTCTGCTGAAGCCAGTTACCTTCGGAAAAAGAGTTGGTAGCTCTTGATCCGGCAAACAAA
CCACCGCTGGTAGCGGTGGTTTTTTTGTTTGCAAGCAGCAGATTACGCGCAGAAAAAAAGGATCTCAAGA
AGATCCTTTGATCTTTTCTACGGGGTCTGACGCTCAGTGGAACGAAAACTCACGTTAAGGGATTTTGGTC
ATGAGATTATCAAAAAGGATCTTCACCTAGATCCTTTTGCGGCCGGCCGCAAATCAATCTAAAGTATATA
TGAGTAAACTTGGTCTGACAGTTACCAATGCTTAATCAGTGAGGCACCTATCTCAGCGATCTGTCTATTT
CGTTCATCCATAGTTGCCTGACTCCCCGTCGTGTAGATAACTACGATACGGGAGGGCTTACCATCTGGCC
CCAGTGCTGCAATGATACCGCGAGACCCACGCTCACCGGCTCCAGATTTATCAGCAATAAACCAGCCAGC
CGGAAGGGCCGAGCGCAGAAGTGGTCCTGCAACTTTATCCGCCTCCATCCAGTCTATTAATTGTTGCCGG
GAAGCTAGAGTAAGTAGTTCGCCAGTTAATAGTTTGCGCAACGTTGTTGCCATTGCTACAGGCATCGTGG
TGTCACGCTCGTCGTTTGGTATGGCTTCATTCAGCTCCGGTTCCCAACGATCAAGGCGAGTTACATGATC
CCCCATGTTGTGCAAAAAAGCGGTTAGCTCCTTCGGTCCTCCGATCGTTGTCAGAAGTAAGTTGGCCGCA
GTGTTATCACTCATGGTTATGGCAGCACTGCATAATTCTCTTACTGTCATGCCATCCGTAAGATGCTTTT
CTGTGACTGGTGAGTACTCAACCAAGTCATTCTGAGAATAGTGTATGCGGCGACCGAGTTGCTCTTGCCC
GGCGTCAATACGGGATAATACCGCGCCACATAGCAGAACTTTAAAAGTGCTCATCATTGGAAAACGTTCT
TCGGGGCGAAAACTCTCAAGGATCTTACCGCTGTTGAGATCCAGTTCGATGTAACCCACTCGTGCACCCA
ACTGATCTTCAGCATCTTTTACTTTCACCAGCGTTTCTGGGTGAGCAAAAACAGGAAGGCAAAATGCCGC
AAAAAAGGGAATAAGGGCGACACGGAAATGTTGAATACTCATACTCTTCCTTTTTCAATATTATTGAAGC
ATTTATCAGGGTTATTGTCTCATGAGCGGATACATATTTGAATGTATTTAGAAAAATAAACAAATAGGGG
TTCCGCGCACATTTC
Features (pLannotate 1.2.2; 14 found; start..end, strand, type, name):
     22..615     +  LTR            LTR: long terminal repeat from Moloney murine leukemia virus
    678..877     +  misc_feature   MMLV Ψ: packaging signal of Moloney murine leukemia virus (MMLV)
    929..1017    +  misc_feature   MESV Ψ (fragment): packaging signal of murine embryonic stem cell virus
   1094..1510    +  CDS            gag (truncated): truncated Moloney murine leukemia virus (MMLV) gag gene lacking the start codon
   1520..1894    +  misc_feature   pol region: Moloney murine leukemia virus (MMLV) pol region containing the splice acceptor site
   1923..8597    +  CDS            CAD: PYR1_HUMAN - Experimental evidence at protein level: Swiss-Prot protein existence level 1. This protein is a 'fusion' protein encoding four enzymatic activities of the pyrimidine pathway (GATase, CPSase, ATCase and DHOase). From Homo sapiens (Human).
   8798..9260    +  misc_feature   IRES: internal ribosome entry site (IRES) of the encephalomyocarditis virus (EMCV)
   9280..9669    +  CDS            BSD: blasticidin S deaminase; Aspergillus terreus BSD; confers resistance to blasticidin
   9718..9839    +  LTR            3' LTR (ΔU3) (fragment): self-inactivating 3' long terminal repeat (LTR) from Moloney murine leukemia virus
   9840..10309   +  LTR            LTR: long terminal repeat from Moloney murine leukemia virus
  10375..10427   -  CDS            lacI (fragment): lac repressor; lacI; The lac repressor binds to the lac operator to inhibit transcription in E. coli. This inhibition can be relieved by adding lactose or isopropyl-β-D-thiogalactopyranoside (IPTG).
  10610..11198   -  rep_origin     ori: high-copy-number ColE1/pMB1/pBR322/pUC origin of replication
  11362..12222   -  CDS            AmpR: β-lactamase; bla; confers resistance to ampicillin, carbenicillin, and related antibiotics
  12223..12327   -  promoter       AmpR promoter: bla
