[The description below was written by a language model from this plasmid's Addgene catalogue record and pLannotate feature annotations shown in this document.]
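Description:
pMXS-IRES-BLAST flag-CAD E1368A is a Moloney murine leukemia virus-based retroviral expression vector for stable delivery of a mutant human CAD cDNA into mammalian cells. It is propagated in E. coli as a high-copy plasmid through a ColE1/pUC-type origin, with ampicillin resistance provided by β-lactamase under its own promoter. The viral portion comprises a 5′ MMLV LTR, the MMLV packaging signal with an adjoining MESV Ψ fragment, a truncated gag lacking its start codon, and a pol region carrying the splice acceptor. These elements allow the genomic RNA to be packaged when gag, pol and env are supplied in trans. No separate internal promoter is annotated, so transcription of the payload is presumably driven by the 5′ LTR.

The insert is the roughly 6.7 kb coding sequence of CAD, the multifunctional enzyme that combines the glutamine amidotransferase, carbamoyl-phosphate synthetase, aspartate transcarbamylase and dihydroorotase activities of de novo pyrimidine synthesis. It carries a Glu1368-to-Ala substitution, plus silent changes that remove the PAM of an sgRNA target site. This makes the cDNA resistant to Cas9 cutting, which suits it to re-expression in cells whose endogenous CAD has been targeted. A Flag tag is fused to CAD, but the record is inconsistent about its position: the purpose line says C-terminal and the tag field says N-terminal. The feature table does not annotate the tag. Downstream, an EMCV IRES links translation of blasticidin S deaminase to the same transcript, so blasticidin selection enriches for transduced, CAD-expressing cells. The associated study concerns allosteric regulation of CAD during the cell cycle.
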