Addgene plasmid #188141: pMXS-IRES-BLAST flag-CAD E1368A
Purpose: Expresses C-terminal flag-tagged human CAD E1368A in mammalian cells
Depositing lab: Richard Possemato. Depositing organization: NYU Grossman School of Medicine. Publication: Allosteric regulation of CAD modulates de novo pyrimidine synthesis during the cell cycle. Shin J, Mir H, Khurram MA, Fujihara KM, Dynlacht BD, Cardozo TJ, Possemato R. Nat Metab. 2023 Feb 6. doi: 10.1038/s42255-023-00735-9. PubMed 36747088.
Backbone
  Vector backbone: pMXS-IRES-BLAST
  Backbone size w/o insert (bp): 5623
  Vector type: Mammalian Expression, Retroviral
  Selectable markers: Blasticidin
Growth in bacteria
  Bacterial resistance: Ampicillin, 100 μg/mL
  Growth temperature: 37°C
  Growth strain: NEB Stable
  Copy number: High Copy
Gene/Insert
  Gene/Insert name: CAD (alt name: carbamoyl-phosphate synthetase 2, aspartate transcarbamylase, and dihydroorotase)
  Species: H. sapiens (human)
  Insert size (bp): 6702
  Mutation: TCC -> AGT silent mutations at nt439-441 eliminating PAM site for sgRNA target sequence 5'-ATTGGGGTCCAAGAATGGCA-3' and A -> C mutation at nt6025 for Glu1368 -> Ala mutation of CAD
  Entrez Gene: CAD (a.k.a. CDG1Z, DEE50, EIEE50, GATD4)
  Tag / fusion protein: Flag tag (N terminal on insert)
  Cloning method: Gibson Cloning
  Sequencing primers: 5′ AGTAGACGGCATCGCAGCTTGGATA; 3′ CGGAATTTACGTAGCGGCCGC
Terms and licenses: Academic/Nonprofit Terms; Industry Terms: Not Available to Industry
How to cite: pMXS-IRES-BLAST flag-CAD E1368A was a gift from Richard Possemato (Addgene plasmid # 188141 ; http://n2t.net/addgene:188141 ; RRID:Addgene_188141)
